LOCUS       Exported 15174 bp ds-DNA circular SYN 12-MAY-2021
DEFINITION  Expresses dCas9-YY1.
ACCESSION   .
VERSION     .
KEYWORDS    pAW90.dCas9-YY1
SOURCE      synthetic DNA construct
  ORGANISM  synthetic DNA construct
REFERENCE   1 (bases 1 to 15174)
  AUTHORS   Weintraub AS, Li CH, Zamudio AV, Sigova AA, Hannett NM, Day DS,
            Abraham BJ, Cohen MA, Nabet B, Buckley DL, Guo YE, Hnisz D, Jaenisch
            R, Bradner JE, Gray NS, Young RA
  TITLE     YY1 Is a Structural Regulator of Enhancer-Promoter Loops.
  JOURNAL   Cell. 2017 Dec 14;171(7):1573-1588.e28. doi:
            10.1016/j.cell.2017.11.008. Epub 2017 Dec 7.
  PUBMED    29224777
REFERENCE   2 (bases 1 to 15174)
  AUTHORS   .
  TITLE     Direct Submission
  JOURNAL   Exported May 12, 2021 from SnapGene Server 1.1.58
            http://www.snapgene.com
FEATURES             Location/Qualifiers
     source          1..15174
                     /organism="synthetic DNA construct"
                     /mol_type="other DNA"
     primer_bind     complement(47..66)
                     /label=pRS-marker
                     /note="pRS vectors, use to sequence yeast selectable
                     marker"
     enhancer        238..617
                     /label=CMV enhancer
                     /note="human cytomegalovirus immediate early enhancer"
     promoter        619..817
                     /label=CMV promoter
                     /note="human cytomegalovirus (CMV) immediate early
                     promoter"
     primer_bind     772..792
                     /label=CMV-F
                     /note="Human CMV immediate early promoter, forward primer"
     LTR             835..1015
                     /label=5' LTR (truncated)
                     /note="truncated 5' long terminal repeat (LTR) from HIV-1"
     misc_feature    1062..1187
                     /label=HIV-1 Psi
                     /note="packaging signal of human immunodeficiency virus
                     type 1"
     misc_feature    1680..1913
                     /label=RRE
                     /note="The Rev response element (RRE) of HIV-1 allows for
                     Rev-dependent mRNA export from the nucleus to the
                     cytoplasm."
     CDS             2098..2142
                     /codon_start=1
                     /product="antigenic peptide corresponding to amino acids
                     655 to 669 of the HIV envelope protein gp41 (Lutje Hulsik
                     et al., 2013)"
                     /label=gp41 peptide
                     /note="recognized by the 2H10 single-chain llama nanobody"
                     /translation="KNEQELLELDKWASL"
     misc_feature    2440..2557
                     /label=cPPT/CTS
                     /note="central polypurine tract and central termination
                     sequence of HIV-1"
     promoter        2687..3865
                     /label=EF-1-alpha promoter
                     /note="strong constitutive promoter for human elongation
                     factor EF-1-alpha"
     intron          2918..3856
                     /label=EF-1-alpha intron A
                     /note="intron upstream of the start codon of human
                     EF-1-alpha"
     primer_bind     3813..3833
                     /label=EF1a-F
                     /note="Human elongation factor-1a promoter, forward primer"
     CDS             3881..3928
                     /codon_start=1
                     /product="bipartite nuclear localization signal from
                     nucleoplasmin"
                     /label=nucleoplasmin NLS
                     /translation="KRPAATKKAGQAKKKK"
     CDS             3929..8029
                     /codon_start=1
                     /product="catalytically dead mutant of the Cas9
                     endonuclease from the Streptococcus pyogenes Type II
                     CRISPR/Cas system"
                     /label=dCas9
                     /note="RNA-guided DNA-binding protein that lacks
                     endonuclease activity due to the D10A mutation in the RuvC
                     catalytic domain and the N863A mutation in the HNH
                     catalytic domain"
                     /translation="DKKYSIGLAIGTNSVGWAVITDEYKVPSKKFKVLGNTDRHSIKKN
                     LIGALLFDSGETAEATRLKRTARRRYTRRKNRICYLQEIFSNEMAKVDDSFFHRLEESF
                     LVEEDKKHERHPIFGNIVDEVAYHEKYPTIYHLRKKLVDSTDKADLRLIYLALAHMIKF
                     RGHFLIEGDLNPDNSDVDKLFIQLVQTYNQLFEENPINASGVDAKAILSARLSKSRRLE
                     NLIAQLPGEKKNGLFGNLIALSLGLTPNFKSNFDLAEDAKLQLSKDTYDDDLDNLLAQI
                     GDQYADLFLAAKNLSDAILLSDILRVNTEITKAPLSASMIKRYDEHHQDLTLLKALVRQ
                     QLPEKYKEIFFDQSKNGYAGYIDGGASQEEFYKFIKPILEKMDGTEELLVKLNREDLLR
                     KQRTFDNGSIPHQIHLGELHAILRRQEDFYPFLKDNREKIEKILTFRIPYYVGPLARGN
                     SRFAWMTRKSEETITPWNFEEVVDKGASAQSFIERMTNFDKNLPNEKVLPKHSLLYEYF
                     TVYNELTKVKYVTEGMRKPAFLSGEQKKAIVDLLFKTNRKVTVKQLKEDYFKKIECFDS
                     VEISGVEDRFNASLGTYHDLLKIIKDKDFLDNEENEDILEDIVLTLTLFEDREMIEERL
                     KTYAHLFDDKVMKQLKRRRYTGWGRLSRKLINGIRDKQSGKTILDFLKSDGFANRNFMQ
                     LIHDDSLTFKEDIQKAQVSGQGDSLHEHIANLAGSPAIKKGILQTVKVVDELVKVMGRH
                     KPENIVIEMARENQTTQKGQKNSRERMKRIEEGIKELGSQILKEHPVENTQLQNEKLYL
                     YYLQNGRDMYVDQELDINRLSDYDVDHIVPQSFLKDDSIDNKVLTRSDKARGKSDNVPS
                     EEVVKKMKNYWRQLLNAKLITQRKFDNLTKAERGGLSELDKAGFIKRQLVETRQITKHV
                     AQILDSRMNTKYDENDKLIREVKVITLKSKLVSDFRKDFQFYKVREINNYHHAHDAYLN
                     AVVGTALIKKYPKLESEFVYGDYKVYDVRKMIAKSEQEIGKATAKYFFYSNIMNFFKTE
                     ITLANGEIRKRPLIETNGETGEIVWDKGRDFATVRKVLSMPQVNIVKKTEVQTGGFSKE
                     SILPKRNSDKLIARKKDWDPKKYGGFDSPTVAYSVLVVAKVEKGKSKKLKSVKELLGIT
                     IMERSSFEKNPIDFLEAKGYKEVKKDLIIKLPKYSLFELENGRKRMLASAGELQKGNEL
                     ALPSKYVNFLYLASHYEKLKGSPEDNEQKQLFVEQHKHYLDEIIEQISEFSKRVILADA
                     NLDKVLSAYNKHRDKPIREQAENIIHLFTLTNLGAPAAFKYFDTTIDRKRYTSTKEVLD
                     ATLIHQSITGLYETRIDLSQLGGD"
     CDS             8084..8104
                     /codon_start=1
                     /product="nuclear localization signal of SV40 (simian virus
                     40) large T antigen"
                     /label=SV40 NLS
                     /translation="PKKKRKV"
     CDS             8333..8362
                     /codon_start=1
                     /product="10xHis affinity tag"
                     /label=10xHis
                     /translation="HHHHHHHHHH"
     CDS             8336..8365
                     /codon_start=1
                     /product="10xHis affinity tag"
                     /label=10xHis
                     /translation="HHHHHHHHHH"
     CDS             9389..9442
                     /codon_start=1
                     /product="2A peptide from Thosea asigna virus capsid
                     protein"
                     /label=T2A
                     /note="Eukaryotic ribosomes fail to insert a peptide bond
                     between the Gly and Pro residues, yielding separate
                     polypeptides."
                     /translation="EGRGSLLTCGDVEENPGP"
     CDS             9443..9841
                     /codon_start=1
                     /gene="Aspergillus terreus BSD"
                     /product="blasticidin S deaminase"
                     /label=BSD
                     /note="confers resistance to blasticidin"
                     /translation="MAKPLSQEESTLIERATATINSIPISEDYSVASAALSSDGRIFTG
                     VNVYHFTGGPCAELVVLGTAAAAAAGNLTCIVAIGNENRGILSPCGRCRQVLLDLHPGI
                     KAIVKDSDGQPTAVGIRELLPSGYVWEG"
     misc_feature    9866..10454
                     /label=WPRE
                     /note="woodchuck hepatitis virus posttranscriptional
                     regulatory element"
     primer_bind     complement(9919..9939)
                     /label=WPRE-R
                     /note="WPRE, reverse primer"
     CDS             complement(10337..10348)
                     /codon_start=1
                     /product="Factor Xa recognition and cleavage site"
                     /label=Factor Xa site
                     /translation="IEGR"
     primer_bind     complement(10457..10473)
                     /label=KS primer
                     /note="common sequencing primer, one of multiple similar
                     variants"
     primer_bind     complement(10458..10474)
                     /label=pBluescriptKS
                     /note="For pBluescript vector"
     LTR             10979..11159
                     /label=5' LTR (truncated)
                     /note="truncated 5' long terminal repeat (LTR) from HIV-1"
     primer_bind     complement(11185..11202)
                     /label=BGH-rev
                     /note="Bovine growth hormone terminator, reverse primer.
                     Also called BGH reverse"
     polyA_signal    11191..11415
                     /label=bGH poly(A) signal
                     /note="bovine growth hormone polyadenylation signal"
     rep_origin      11461..11889
                     /direction=RIGHT
                     /label=f1 ori
                     /note="f1 bacteriophage origin of replication; arrow
                     indicates direction of (+) strand synthesis"
     primer_bind     complement(11548..11567)
                     /label=F1ori-R
                     /note="F1 origin, reverse primer"
     primer_bind     11758..11779
                     /label=F1ori-F
                     /note="F1 origin, forward primer"
     primer_bind     complement(11898..11918)
                     /label=pBABE 3'
                     /note="SV40 enhancer, reverse primer for pBABE vectors"
     promoter        11903..12232
                     /label=SV40 promoter
                     /note="SV40 enhancer and early promoter"
     rep_origin      12083..12218
                     /label=SV40 ori
                     /note="SV40 origin of replication"
     primer_bind     12145..12164
                     /label=SV40pro-F
                     /note="SV40 promoter/origin, forward primer"
     promoter        12280..12327
                     /label=EM7 promoter
                     /note="synthetic bacterial promoter "
     CDS             12346..12720
                     /codon_start=1
                     /gene="Sh ble from Streptoalloteichus hindustanus"
                     /product="antibiotic-binding protein"
                     /label=BleoR
                     /note="confers resistance to bleomycin, phleomycin, and
                     Zeocin(TM)"
                     /translation="MAKLTSAVPVLTARDVAGAVEFWTDRLGFSRDFVEDDFAGVVRDD
                     VTLFISAVQDQVVPDNTLAWVWVRGLDELYAEWSEVVSTNFRDASGPAMTEIGEQPWGR
                     EFALRDPAGNCVHFVAEEQD"
     polyA_signal    12850..12971
                     /label=SV40 poly(A) signal
                     /note="SV40 polyadenylation signal"
     primer_bind     complement(12887..12906)
                     /label=SV40pA-R
                     /note="SV40 polyA, reverse primer"
     primer_bind     12941..12960
                     /label=EBV-rev
                     /note="SV40 polyA terminator, reverse primer"
     primer_bind     complement(13020..13036)
                     /label=M13 rev
                     /note="common sequencing primer, one of multiple similar
                     variants"
     primer_bind     complement(13020..13036)
                     /label=M13 Reverse
                     /note="In lacZ gene. Also called M13-rev"
     primer_bind     complement(13033..13055)
                     /label=M13/pUC Reverse
                     /note="In lacZ gene"
     protein_bind    13044..13060
                     /label=lac operator
                     /bound_moiety="lac repressor encoded by lacI"
                     /note="The lac repressor binds to the lac operator to
                     inhibit transcription in E. coli. This inhibition can be
                     relieved by adding lactose or
                     isopropyl-beta-D-thiogalactopyranoside (IPTG)."
     promoter        complement(13068..13098)
                     /label=lac promoter
                     /note="promoter for the E. coli lac operon"
     protein_bind    13113..13134
                     /label=CAP binding site
                     /bound_moiety="E. coli catabolite activator protein"
                     /note="CAP binding activates transcription in the presence
                     of cAMP."
     primer_bind     complement(13251..13268)
                     /label=L4440
                     /note="L4440 vector, forward primer"
     rep_origin      complement(13422..14010)
                     /direction=LEFT
                     /label=ori
                     /note="high-copy-number ColE1/pMB1/pBR322/pUC origin of
                     replication"
     primer_bind     complement(13502..13521)
                     /label=pBR322ori-F
                     /note="pBR322 origin, forward primer"
     CDS             complement(14181..15041)
                     /codon_start=1
                     /gene="bla"
                     /product="beta-lactamase"
                     /label=AmpR
                     /note="confers resistance to ampicillin, carbenicillin, and
                     related antibiotics"
                     /translation="MSIQHFRVALIPFFAAFCLPVFAHPETLVKVKDAEDQLGARVGYI
                     ELDLNSGKILESFRPEERFPMMSTFKVLLCGAVLSRIDAGQEQLGRRIHYSQNDLVEYS
                     PVTEKHLTDGMTVRELCSAAITMSDNTAANLLLTTIGGPKELTAFLHNMGDHVTRLDRW
                     EPELNEAIPNDERDTTMPVAMATTLRKLLTGELLTLASRQQLIDWMEADKVAGPLLRSA
                     LPAGWFIADKSGAGERGSRGIIAALGPDGKPSRIVVIYTTGSQATMDERNRQIAEIGAS
                     LIKHW"
     primer_bind     14804..14823
                     /label=Amp-R
                     /note="Ampicillin resistance gene, reverse primer"
     promoter        complement(15042..15146)
                     /gene="bla"
                     /label=AmpR promoter
ORIGIN
        1 gtcgacggat cgggagatct cccgatcccc tatggtgcac tctcagtaca atctgctctg
       61 atgccgcata gttaagccag tatctgctcc ctgcttgtgt gttggaggtc gctgagtagt
      121 gcgcgagcaa aatttaagct acaacaaggc aaggcttgac cgacaattgc atgaagaatc
      181 tgcttagggt taggcgtttt gcgctgcttc gcgatgtacg ggccagatat acgcgttgac
      241 attgattatt gactagttat taatagtaat caattacggg gtcattagtt catagcccat
      301 atatggagtt ccgcgttaca taacttacgg taaatggccc gcctggctga ccgcccaacg
      361 acccccgccc attgacgtca ataatgacgt atgttcccat agtaacgcca atagggactt
      421 tccattgacg tcaatgggtg gagtatttac ggtaaactgc ccacttggca gtacatcaag
      481 tgtatcatat gccaagtacg ccccctattg acgtcaatga cggtaaatgg cccgcctggc
      541 attatgccca gtacatgacc ttatgggact ttcctacttg gcagtacatc tacgtattag
      601 tcatcgctat taccatggtg atgcggtttt ggcagtacat caatgggcgt ggatagcggt
      661 ttgactcacg gggatttcca agtctccacc ccattgacgt caatgggagt ttgttttggc
      721 accaaaatca acgggacttt ccaaaatgtc gtaacaactc cgccccattg acgcaaatgg
      781 gcggtaggcg tgtacggtgg gaggtctata taagcagcgc gttttgcctg tactgggtct
      841 ctctggttag accagatctg agcctgggag ctctctggct aactagggaa cccactgctt
      901 aagcctcaat aaagcttgcc ttgagtgctt caagtagtgt gtgcccgtct gttgtgtgac
      961 tctggtaact agagatccct cagacccttt tagtcagtgt ggaaaatctc tagcagtggc
     1021 gcccgaacag ggacttgaaa gcgaaaggga aaccagagga gctctctcga cgcaggactc
     1081 ggcttgctga agcgcgcacg gcaagaggcg aggggcggcg actggtgagt acgccaaaaa
     1141 ttttgactag cggaggctag aaggagagag atgggtgcga gagcgtcagt attaagcggg
     1201 ggagaattag atcgcgatgg gaaaaaattc ggttaaggcc agggggaaag aaaaaatata
     1261 aattaaaaca tatagtatgg gcaagcaggg agctagaacg attcgcagtt aatcctggcc
     1321 tgttagaaac atcagaaggc tgtagacaaa tactgggaca gctacaacca tcccttcaga
     1381 caggatcaga agaacttaga tcattatata atacagtagc aaccctctat tgtgtgcatc
     1441 aaaggataga gataaaagac accaaggaag ctttagacaa gatagaggaa gagcaaaaca
     1501 aaagtaagac caccgcacag caagcggccg ctgatcttca gacctggagg aggagatatg
     1561 agggacaatt ggagaagtga attatataaa tataaagtag taaaaattga accattagga
     1621 gtagcaccca ccaaggcaaa gagaagagtg gtgcagagag aaaaaagagc agtgggaata
     1681 ggagctttgt tccttgggtt cttgggagca gcaggaagca ctatgggcgc agcgtcaatg
     1741 acgctgacgg tacaggccag acaattattg tctggtatag tgcagcagca gaacaatttg
     1801 ctgagggcta ttgaggcgca acagcatctg ttgcaactca cagtctgggg catcaagcag
     1861 ctccaggcaa gaatcctggc tgtggaaaga tacctaaagg atcaacagct cctggggatt
     1921 tggggttgct ctggaaaact catttgcacc actgctgtgc cttggaatgc tagttggagt
     1981 aataaatctc tggaacagat ttggaatcac acgacctgga tggagtggga cagagaaatt
     2041 aacaattaca caagcttaat acactcctta attgaagaat cgcaaaacca gcaagaaaag
     2101 aatgaacaag aattattgga attagataaa tgggcaagtt tgtggaattg gtttaacata
     2161 acaaattggc tgtggtatat aaaattattc ataatgatag taggaggctt ggtaggttta
     2221 agaatagttt ttgctgtact ttctatagtg aatagagtta ggcagggata ttcaccatta
     2281 tcgtttcaga cccacctccc aaccccgagg ggacccgaca ggcccgaagg aatagaagaa
     2341 gaaggtggag agagagacag agacagatcc attcgattag tgaacggatc ggcactgcgt
     2401 gcgccaattc tgcagacaaa tggcagtatt catccacaat tttaaaagaa aaggggggat
     2461 tggggggtac agtgcagggg aaagaatagt agacataata gcaacagaca tacaaactaa
     2521 agaattacaa aaacaaatta caaaaattca aaattttcgg gtttattaca gggacagcag
     2581 agatccagtt tggttaatta gctagctgca aagatggata aagttttaaa cagagaggaa
     2641 tctttgcagc taatggacct tctaggtctt gaaaggagtg ggaattggct ccggtgcccg
     2701 tcagtgggca gagcgcacat cgcccacagt ccccgagaag ttggggggag gggtcggcaa
     2761 ttgaaccggt gcctagagaa ggtggcgcgg ggtaaactgg gaaagtgatg tcgtgtactg
     2821 gctccgcctt tttcccgagg gtgggggaga accgtatata agtgcagtag tcgccgtgaa
     2881 cgttcttttt cgcaacgggt ttgccgccag aacacaggta agtgccgtgt gtggttcccg
     2941 cgggcctggc ctctttacgg gttatggccc ttgcgtgcct tgaattactt ccacctggct
     3001 gcagtacgtg attcttgatc ccgagcttcg ggttggaagt gggtgggaga gttcgaggcc
     3061 ttgcgcttaa ggagcccctt cgcctcgtgc ttgagttgag gcctggcctg ggcgctgggg
     3121 ccgccgcgtg cgaatctggt ggcaccttcg cgcctgtctc gctgctttcg ataagtctct
     3181 agccatttaa aatttttgat gacctgctgc gacgcttttt ttctggcaag atagtcttgt
     3241 aaatgcgggc caagatctgc acactggtat ttcggttttt ggggccgcgg gcggcgacgg
     3301 ggcccgtgcg tcccagcgca catgttcggc gaggcggggc ctgcgagcgc ggccaccgag
     3361 aatcggacgg gggtagtctc aagctggccg gcctgctctg gtgcctggcc tcgcgccgcc
     3421 gtgtatcgcc ccgccctggg cggcaaggct ggcccggtcg gcaccagttg cgtgagcgga
     3481 aagatggccg cttcccggcc ctgctgcagg gagctcaaaa tggaggacgc ggcgctcggg
     3541 agagcgggcg ggtgagtcac ccacacaaag gaaaagggcc tttccgtcct cagccgtcgc
     3601 ttcatgtgac tccacggagt accgggcgcc gtccaggcac ctcgattagt tctcgagctt
     3661 ttggagtacg tcgtctttag gttgggggga ggggttttat gcgatggagt ttccccacac
     3721 tgagtgggtg gagactgaag ttaggccagc ttggcacttg atgtaattct ccttggaatt
     3781 tgcccttttt gagtttggat cttggttcat tctcaagcct cagacagtgg ttcaaagttt
     3841 ttttcttcca tttcaggtgt cgtgacgtac ggccaccatg aaaaggccgg cggccacgaa
     3901 aaaggccggc caggcaaaaa agaaaaagga caagaagtac agcatcggcc tggccatcgg
     3961 caccaactct gtgggctggg ccgtgatcac cgacgagtac aaggtgccca gcaagaaatt
     4021 caaggtgctg ggcaacaccg accggcacag catcaagaag aacctgatcg gagccctgct
     4081 gttcgacagc ggcgaaacag ccgaggccac ccggctgaag agaaccgcca gaagaagata
     4141 caccagacgg aagaaccgga tctgctatct gcaagagatc ttcagcaacg agatggccaa
     4201 ggtggacgac agcttcttcc acagactgga agagtccttc ctggtggaag aggataagaa
     4261 gcacgagcgg caccccatct tcggcaacat cgtggacgag gtggcctacc acgagaagta
     4321 ccccaccatc taccacctga gaaagaaact ggtggacagc accgacaagg ccgacctgcg
     4381 gctgatctat ctggccctgg cccacatgat caagttccgg ggccacttcc tgatcgaggg
     4441 cgacctgaac cccgacaaca gcgacgtgga caagctgttc atccagctgg tgcagaccta
     4501 caaccagctg ttcgaggaaa accccatcaa cgccagcggc gtggacgcca aggccatcct
     4561 gtctgccaga ctgagcaaga gcagacggct ggaaaatctg atcgcccagc tgcccggcga
     4621 gaagaagaat ggcctgttcg gcaacctgat tgccctgagc ctgggcctga cccccaactt
     4681 caagagcaac ttcgacctgg ccgaggatgc caaactgcag ctgagcaagg acacctacga
     4741 cgacgacctg gacaacctgc tggcccagat cggcgaccag tacgccgacc tgtttctggc
     4801 cgccaagaac ctgtccgacg ccatcctgct gagcgacatc ctgagagtga acaccgagat
     4861 caccaaggcc cccctgagcg cctctatgat caagagatac gacgagcacc accaggacct
     4921 gaccctgctg aaagctctcg tgcggcagca gctgcctgag aagtacaaag agattttctt
     4981 cgaccagagc aagaacggct acgccggcta cattgacggc ggagccagcc aggaagagtt
     5041 ctacaagttc atcaagccca tcctggaaaa gatggacggc accgaggaac tgctcgtgaa
     5101 gctgaacaga gaggacctgc tgcggaagca gcggaccttc gacaacggca gcatccccca
     5161 ccagatccac ctgggagagc tgcacgccat tctgcggcgg caggaagatt tttacccatt
     5221 cctgaaggac aaccgggaaa agatcgagaa gatcctgacc ttccgcatcc cctactacgt
     5281 gggccctctg gccaggggaa acagcagatt cgcctggatg accagaaaga gcgaggaaac
     5341 catcaccccc tggaacttcg aggaagtggt ggacaagggc gcttccgccc agagcttcat
     5401 cgagcggatg accaacttcg ataagaacct gcccaacgag aaggtgctgc ccaagcacag
     5461 cctgctgtac gagtacttca ccgtgtataa cgagctgacc aaagtgaaat acgtgaccga
     5521 gggaatgaga aagcccgcct tcctgagcgg cgagcagaaa aaggccatcg tggacctgct
     5581 gttcaagacc aaccggaaag tgaccgtgaa gcagctgaaa gaggactact tcaagaaaat
     5641 cgagtgcttc gactccgtgg aaatctccgg cgtggaagat cggttcaacg cctccctggg
     5701 cacataccac gatctgctga aaattatcaa ggacaaggac ttcctggaca atgaggaaaa
     5761 cgaggacatt ctggaagata tcgtgctgac cctgacactg tttgaggaca gagagatgat
     5821 cgaggaacgg ctgaaaacct atgcccacct gttcgacgac aaagtgatga agcagctgaa
     5881 gcggcggaga tacaccggct ggggcaggct gagccggaag ctgatcaacg gcatccggga
     5941 caagcagtcc ggcaagacaa tcctggattt cctgaagtcc gacggcttcg ccaacagaaa
     6001 cttcatgcag ctgatccacg acgacagcct gacctttaaa gaggacatcc agaaagccca
     6061 ggtgtccggc cagggcgata gcctgcacga gcacattgcc aatctggccg gcagccccgc
     6121 cattaagaag ggcatcctgc agacagtgaa ggtggtggac gagctcgtga aagtgatggg
     6181 ccggcacaag cccgagaaca tcgtgatcga aatggccaga gagaaccaga ccacccagaa
     6241 gggacagaag aacagccgcg agagaatgaa gcggatcgaa gagggcatca aagagctggg
     6301 cagccagatc ctgaaagaac accccgtgga aaacacccag ctgcagaacg agaagctgta
     6361 cctgtactac ctgcagaatg ggcgggatat gtacgtggac caggaactgg acatcaaccg
     6421 gctgtccgac tacgatgtgg accacatcgt gcctcagagc tttctgaagg acgactccat
     6481 cgacaacaag gtgctgacca gaagcgacaa ggcccggggc aagagcgaca acgtgccctc
     6541 cgaagaggtc gtgaagaaga tgaagaacta ctggcggcag ctgctgaacg ccaagctgat
     6601 tacccagaga aagttcgaca atctgaccaa ggccgagaga ggcggcctga gcgaactgga
     6661 taaggccggc ttcatcaaga gacagctggt ggaaacccgg cagatcacaa agcacgtggc
     6721 acagatcctg gactcccgga tgaacactaa gtacgacgag aatgacaagc tgatccggga
     6781 agtgaaagtg atcaccctga agtccaagct ggtgtccgat ttccggaagg atttccagtt
     6841 ttacaaagtg cgcgagatca acaactacca ccacgcccac gacgcctacc tgaacgccgt
     6901 cgtgggaacc gccctgatca aaaagtaccc taagctggaa agcgagttcg tgtacggcga
     6961 ctacaaggtg tacgacgtgc ggaagatgat cgccaagagc gagcaggaaa tcggcaaggc
     7021 taccgccaag tacttcttct acagcaacat catgaacttt ttcaagaccg agattaccct
     7081 ggccaacggc gagatccgga agcggcctct gatcgagaca aacggcgaaa ccggggagat
     7141 cgtgtgggat aagggccggg attttgccac cgtgcggaaa gtgctgagca tgccccaagt
     7201 gaatatcgtg aaaaagaccg aggtgcagac aggcggcttc agcaaagagt ctatcctgcc
     7261 caagaggaac agcgataagc tgatcgccag aaagaaggac tgggacccta agaagtacgg
     7321 cggcttcgac agccccaccg tggcctattc tgtgctggtg gtggccaaag tggaaaaggg
     7381 caagtccaag aaactgaaga gtgtgaaaga gctgctgggg atcaccatca tggaaagaag
     7441 cagcttcgag aagaatccca tcgactttct ggaagccaag ggctacaaag aagtgaaaaa
     7501 ggacctgatc atcaagctgc ctaagtactc cctgttcgag ctggaaaacg gccggaagag
     7561 aatgctggcc tctgccggcg aactgcagaa gggaaacgaa ctggccctgc cctccaaata
     7621 tgtgaacttc ctgtacctgg ccagccacta tgagaagctg aagggctccc ccgaggataa
     7681 tgagcagaaa cagctgtttg tggaacagca caagcactac ctggacgaga tcatcgagca
     7741 gatcagcgag ttctccaaga gagtgatcct ggccgacgct aatctggaca aagtgctgtc
     7801 cgcctacaac aagcaccggg ataagcccat cagagagcag gccgagaata tcatccacct
     7861 gtttaccctg accaatctgg gagcccctgc cgccttcaag tactttgaca ccaccatcga
     7921 ccggaagagg tacaccagca ccaaagaggt gctggacgcc accctgatcc accagagcat
     7981 caccggcctg tacgagacac ggatcgacct gtctcagctg ggaggcgaca gcgctggagg
     8041 aggtggaagc ggaggaggag gaagcggagg aggaggtagc ggacctaaga aaaagaggaa
     8101 ggtggcggcc gctggatccg gacgggctgc ctcgggcgac accctctaca tcgccacgga
     8161 cggctcggag atgccggccg agatcgtgga gctgcacgag atcgaggtgg agaccatccc
     8221 ggtggagacc atcgagacca cagtggtggg cgaggaggag gaggaggacg acgacgacga
     8281 ggacggcggc ggtggcgacc acggcggcgg gggcggccac gggcacgccg gccaccacca
     8341 ccaccaccat caccaccacc accacccgcc catgatcgct ctgcagccgc tggtcaccga
     8401 cgacccgacc caggtgcacc accaccagga ggtgatcctg gtgcagacgc gcgaggaggt
     8461 ggtgggcggc gacgactcgg acgggctgcg cgccgaggac ggcttcgagg atcagattct
     8521 catcccggtg cccgcgccgg ccggcggcga cgacgactac attgaacaaa cgctggtcac
     8581 cgtggcggcg gccggcaaga gcggcggcgg cggctcgtcg tcgtcgggag gcggccgcgt
     8641 caagaagggc ggcggcaaga agagcggcaa gaagagttac ctcagcggcg gggccggcgc
     8701 ggcgggcggc ggcggcgccg acccgggcaa caagaagtgg gagcagaagc aggtgcagat
     8761 caagaccctg gagggcgagt tctcggtcac catgtggtcc tcagatgaaa aaaaagatat
     8821 tgaccatgag acagtggttg aagaacagat cattggagag aactcacctc ctgattattc
     8881 agaatatatg acaggaaaga aacttcctcc tggaggaata cctggcattg acctctcaga
     8941 tcccaaacaa ctggcagaat ttgctagaat gaagccaaga aaaattaaag aagatgatgc
     9001 tccaagaaca atagcttgcc ctcataaagg ctgcacaaag atgttcaggg ataactcggc
     9061 catgagaaaa catctgcaca cccacggtcc cagagtccac gtctgtgcag aatgtggcaa
     9121 agcttttgtt gagagttcaa aactaaaacg acaccaactg gttcatactg gagagaagcc
     9181 ctttcagtgc acgttcgaag gctgtgggaa acgcttttca ctggacttca atttgcgcac
     9241 acatgtgcga atccataccg gagacaggcc ctatgtgtgc cccttcgatg gttgtaataa
     9301 gaagtttgct cagtcaacta acctgaaatc tcacatctta acacatgcta aggccaaaaa
     9361 caaccagatt aactgtacag gcagtggaga gggcagagga agtctgctaa catgcggtga
     9421 cgtcgaggag aatcctggcc caatggccaa gcctttgtct caagaagaat ccaccctcat
     9481 tgaaagagca acggctacaa tcaacagcat ccccatctct gaagactaca gcgtcgccag
     9541 cgcagctctc tctagcgacg gccgcatctt cactggtgtc aatgtatatc attttactgg
     9601 gggaccttgt gcagaactcg tggtgctggg cactgctgct gctgcggcag ctggcaacct
     9661 gacttgtatc gtcgcgatcg gaaatgagaa caggggcatc ttgagcccct gcggacggtg
     9721 ccgacaggtg cttctcgatc tgcatcctgg gatcaaagcc atagtgaagg acagtgatgg
     9781 acagccgacg gcagttggga ttcgtgaatt gctgccctct ggttatgtgt gggagggcta
     9841 agaattcgat atcaagctta tcggtaatca acctctggat tacaaaattt gtgaaagatt
     9901 gactggtatt cttaactatg ttgctccttt tacgctatgt ggatacgctg ctttaatgcc
     9961 tttgtatcat gctattgctt cccgtatggc tttcattttc tcctccttgt ataaatcctg
    10021 gttgctgtct ctttatgagg agttgtggcc cgttgtcagg caacgtggcg tggtgtgcac
    10081 tgtgtttgct gacgcaaccc ccactggttg gggcattgcc accacctgtc agctcctttc
    10141 cgggactttc gctttccccc tccctattgc cacggcggaa ctcatcgccg cctgccttgc
    10201 ccgctgctgg acaggggctc ggctgttggg cactgacaat tccgtggtgt tgtcggggaa
    10261 atcatcgtcc tttccttggc tgctcgcctg tgttgccacc tggattctgc gcgggacgtc
    10321 cttctgctac gtcccttcgg ccctcaatcc agcggacctt ccttcccgcg gcctgctgcc
    10381 ggctctgcgg cctcttccgc gtcttcgcct tcgccctcag acgagtcgga tctccctttg
    10441 ggccgcctcc ccgcatcgat accgtcgacc tcgagaccta gaaaaacatg gagcaatcac
    10501 aagtagcaat acagcagcta ccaatgctga ttgtgcctgg ctagaagcac aagaggagga
    10561 ggaggtgggt tttccagtca cacctcaggt acctttaaga ccaatgactt acaaggcagc
    10621 tgtagatctt agccactttt taaaagaaaa ggggggactg gaagggctaa ttcactccca
    10681 acgaagacaa gatatccttg atctgtggat ctaccacaca caaggctact tccctgattg
    10741 gcagaactac acaccagggc cagggatcag atatccactg acctttggat ggtgctacaa
    10801 gctagtacca gttgagcaag agaaggtaga agaagccaat gaaggagaga acacccgctt
    10861 gttacaccct gtgagcctgc atgggatgga tgacccggag agagaagtat tagagtggag
    10921 gtttgacagc cgcctagcat ttcatcacat ggcccgagag ctgcatccgg actgtactgg
    10981 gtctctctgg ttagaccaga tctgagcctg ggagctctct ggctaactag ggaacccact
    11041 gcttaagcct caataaagct tgccttgagt gcttcaagta gtgtgtgccc gtctgttgtg
    11101 tgactctggt aactagagat ccctcagacc cttttagtca gtgtggaaaa tctctagcag
    11161 ggcccgttta aacccgctga tcagcctcga ctgtgccttc tagttgccag ccatctgttg
    11221 tttgcccctc ccccgtgcct tccttgaccc tggaaggtgc cactcccact gtcctttcct
    11281 aataaaatga ggaaattgca tcgcattgtc tgagtaggtg tcattctatt ctggggggtg
    11341 gggtggggca ggacagcaag ggggaggatt gggaagacaa tagcaggcat gctggggatg
    11401 cggtgggctc tatggcttct gaggcggaaa gaaccagctg gggctctagg gggtatcccc
    11461 nnnnnnnnnn nnnnnnnnnn nnnnnnnnnn nnnnnnnnnn nnnnnnnnnn nnnnnnnnnn
    11521 nnnnnnnnnn nnnnnnnnnn nnnnnnnnnn nnnnnnnnnn nnnnnnnnnn nnnnnnnnnn
    11581 nnnncnnnnn nnnnnnnnnn nnnnnnnnnn nnnnnnnnnn nnnnnnnnnn nnnnnnnnnn
    11641 nnnnnnnnnn nnnnnnnnnn nnnnnnnnnn nnnnnnannn nnnnnnnnnn nnnnnnnnnn
    11701 nnnnnnnnnn nnnnnnnnnn nnnnnncctt tgacgttgga gtccacgttc tttaatagtg
    11761 gactcttgtt ccaaactgga acaacactca accctatctc ggtctattct tttgatttat
    11821 aagggatttt gccgatttcg gcctattggt taaaaaatga gctgatttaa caaaaattta
    11881 acgcgaatta attctgtgga atgtgtgtca gttagggtgt ggaaagtccc caggctcccc
    11941 agcaggcaga agtatgcaaa gcatgcatct caattagtca gcaaccaggt gtggaaagtc
    12001 cccaggctcc ccagcaggca gaagtatgca aagcatgcat ctcaattagt cagcaaccat
    12061 agtcccgccc ctaactccgc ccatcccgcc cctaactccg cccagttccg cccattctcc
    12121 gccccatggc tgactaattt tttttattta tgcagaggcc gaggccgcct ctgcctctga
    12181 gctattccag aagtagtgag gaggcttttt tggaggccta ggcttttgca aaaagctccc
    12241 gggagcttgt atatccattt tcggatctga tcagcacgtg ttgacaatta atcatcggca
    12301 tagtatatcg gcatagtata atacgacaag gtgaggaact aaaccatggc caagttgacc
    12361 agtgccgttc cggtgctcac cgcgcgcgac gtcgccggag cggtcgagtt ctggaccgac
    12421 cggctcgggt tctcccggga cttcgtggag gacgacttcg ccggtgtggt ccgggacgac
    12481 gtgaccctgt tcatcagcgc ggtccaggac caggtggtgc cggacaacac cctggcctgg
    12541 gtgtgggtgc gcggcctgga cgagctgtac gccgagtggt cggaggtcgt gtccacgaac
    12601 ttccgggacg cctccgggcc ggccatgacc gagatcggcg agcagccgtg ggggcgggag
    12661 ttcgccctgc gcgacccggc cggcaactgc gtgcacttcg tggccgagga gcaggactga
    12721 cacgtgctac gagatttcga ttccaccgcc gccttctatg aaaggttggg cttcggaatc
    12781 gttttccggg acgccggctg gatgatcctc cagcgcgggg atctcatgct ggagttcttc
    12841 gcccacccca acttgtttat tgcagcttat aatggttaca aataaagcaa tagcatcaca
    12901 aatttcacaa ataaagcatt tttttcactg cattctagtt gtggtttgtc caaactcatc
    12961 aatgtatctt atcatgtctg tataccgtcg acctctagct agagcttggc gtaatcatgg
    13021 tcatagctgt ttcctgtgtg aaattgttat ccgctcacaa ttccacacaa catacgagcc
    13081 ggaagcataa agtgtaaagc ctggggtgcc taatgagtga gctaactcac attaattgcg
    13141 ttgcgctcac tgcccgcttt ccagtcggga aacctgtcgt gccagctgca ttaatgaatc
    13201 ggccaacgcg cggggagagg cggtttgcgt attgggcgct cttccgcttc ctcgctcact
    13261 gactcgctgc gctcggtcgt tcggctgcgg cgagcggtat cagctcactc aaaggcggta
    13321 atacggttat ccacagaatc aggggataac gcaggaaaga acatgtgagc aaaaggccag
    13381 caaaaggcca ggaaccgtaa aaaggccgcg ttgctggcgt ttttccatag gctccgcccc
    13441 cctgacgagc atcacaaaaa tcgacgctca agtcagaggt ggcgaaaccc gacaggacta
    13501 taaagatacc aggcgtttcc ccctggaagc tccctcgtgc gctctcctgt tccgaccctg
    13561 ccgcttaccg gatacctgtc cgcctttctc ccttcgggaa gcgtggcgct ttctcatagc
    13621 tcacgctgta ggtatctcag ttcggtgtag gtcgttcgct ccaagctggg ctgtgtgcac
    13681 gaaccccccg ttcagcccga ccgctgcgcc ttatccggta actatcgtct tgagtccaac
    13741 ccggtaagac acgacttatc gccactggca gcagccactg gtaacaggat tagcagagcg
    13801 aggtatgtag gcggtgctac agagttcttg aagtggtggc ctaactacgg ctacactaga
    13861 agaacagtat ttggtatctg cgctctgctg aagccagtta ccttcggaaa aagagttggt
    13921 agctcttgat ccggcaaaca aaccaccgct ggtagcggtg gtttttttgt ttgcaagcag
    13981 cagattacgc gcagaaaaaa aggatctcaa gaagatcctt tgatcttttc tacggggtct
    14041 gacgctcagt ggaacgaaaa ctcacgttaa gggattttgg tcatgagatt atcaaaaagg
    14101 atcttcacct agatcctttt aaattaaaaa tgaagtttta aatcaatcta aagtatatat
    14161 gagtaaactt ggtctgacag ttaccaatgc ttaatcagtg aggcacctat ctcagcgatc
    14221 tgtctatttc gttcatccat agttgcctga ctccccgtcg tgtagataac tacgatacgg
    14281 gagggcttac catctggccc cagtgctgca atgataccgc gagacccacg ctcaccggct
    14341 ccagatttat cagcaataaa ccagccagcc ggaagggccg agcgcagaag tggtcctgca
    14401 actttatccg cctccatcca gtctattaat tgttgccggg aagctagagt aagtagttcg
    14461 ccagttaata gtttgcgcaa cgttgttgcc attgctacag gcatcgtggt gtcacgctcg
    14521 tcgtttggta tggcttcatt cagctccggt tcccaacgat caaggcgagt tacatgatcc
    14581 cccatgttgt gcaaaaaagc ggttagctcc ttcggtcctc cgatcgttgt cagaagtaag
    14641 ttggccgcag tgttatcact catggttatg gcagcactgc ataattctct tactgtcatg
    14701 ccatccgtaa gatgcttttc tgtgactggt gagtactcaa ccaagtcatt ctgagaatag
    14761 tgtatgcggc gaccgagttg ctcttgcccg gcgtcaatac gggataatac cgcgccacat
    14821 agcagaactt taaaagtgct catcattgga aaacgttctt cggggcgaaa actctcaagg
    14881 atcttaccgc tgttgagatc cagttcgatg taacccactc gtgcacccaa ctgatcttca
    14941 gcatctttta ctttcaccag cgtttctggg tgagcaaaaa caggaaggca aaatgccgca
    15001 aaaaagggaa taagggcgac acggaaatgt tgaatactca tactcttcct ttttcaatat
    15061 tattgaagca tttatcaggg ttattgtctc atgagcggat acatatttga atgtatttag
    15121 aaaaataaac aaataggggt tccgcgcaca tttccccgaa aagtgccacc tgac
//
