[The description below was written by a language model from this plasmid's Addgene catalogue record and the feature table of its GenBank file.]
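Description:
pAW90.dCas9-YY1 is a 15.2 kb HIV-1-based lentiviral expression plasmid, derived from a dCas9-VP64 vector by removing the VP64 activation domain and inserting YY1. In bacteria it is maintained through a high-copy ColE1/pUC-type origin and selected with ampicillin (AmpR). The backbone also carries an f1 origin and, outside the viral region, an SV40 promoter/origin plus EM7 promoter driving a BleoR (Zeocin resistance) cassette with an SV40 poly(A) signal. The viral portion begins with a CMV enhancer/promoter fused to a truncated 5' LTR, which drives genomic RNA production in packaging cells. It continues with the Psi packaging signal, RRE and cPPT/CTS. A WPRE follows the cargo, and the region ends with a second truncated LTR and a bGH poly(A) signal.

The payload is a single open reading frame driven by the human EF-1-alpha promoter with its first intron. It encodes a nucleoplasmin NLS, catalytically dead S. pyogenes Cas9 (D10A and N863A), and an SV40 NLS. The next stretch is not annotated as a named gene but, according to the catalogue entry, corresponds to YY1; the "10xHis" features flagged within it may reflect a histidine-rich run in that coding sequence rather than an added tag, though the record does not say. A T2A peptide then links blasticidin S deaminase, so transduced mammalian cells that express the fusion can be selected with blasticidin.

With a separately supplied guide RNA, the fusion tethers YY1 to chosen genomic sites without cutting DNA. This fits the associated study of YY1 as a structural regulator of enhancer-promoter loops. The species of the YY1 sequence is not stated.
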