Addgene plasmid #104373: pAW90.dCas9-YY1
Purpose: Expresses dCas9-YY1
Depositing lab: Richard Young. Depositing organization: Whitehead Institute for Biomedical Research. Publication: YY1 Is a Structural Regulator of Enhancer-Promoter Loops. Weintraub AS, Li CH, Zamudio AV, Sigova AA, Hannett NM, Day DS, Abraham BJ, Cohen MA, Nabet B, Buckley DL, Guo YE, Hnisz D, Jaenisch R, Bradner JE, Gray NS, Young RA. Cell. 2017 Dec 14;171(7):1573-1588.e28. doi: 10.1016/j.cell.2017.11.008. Epub 2017 Dec 7. PubMed 29224777.
Backbone
  Vector backbone: dcas9-vp64
  Modifications to backbone: Removed VP64 and inserted YY1
  Selectable markers: Blasticidin
Growth in bacteria
  Bacterial resistance: Ampicillin, 100 μg/mL
  Growth temperature: 30°C
  Growth strain: NEB Stable
  Copy number: Unknown
Gene/Insert
  Gene/Insert name: dCas9-YY1
Terms and licenses: Academic/Nonprofit Terms; Industry Terms: Not Available to Industry
Depositor comments: Based on dCas9-VP64 vector from Zhang Lab
How to cite: pAW90.dCas9-YY1 was a gift from Richard Young (Addgene plasmid # 104373 ; http://n2t.net/addgene:104373 ; RRID:Addgene_104373)
